Addgene plasmid #245688: pICSL01003_CP
Purpose: (Empty Backbone) Level 0 Golden Gate C-terminal tag acceptor with AmilCP negative selection cassette TTCG - GCTT
Depositing lab: Mark Youles. Depositing organization: Sainsbury Laboratory, Norwich.
Backbone
  Vector backbone: pICSL01003
  Backbone size (bp): 2242
  Vector type: Synthetic Biology
  Selectable markers: Amil CP purple chromoprotein for purple/white negative selection
Growth in bacteria
  Bacterial resistance: Spectinomycin, 50 μg/mL
  Growth temperature: 37°C
  Growth strain: DH5alpha
  Copy number: High Copy
Gene/Insert
  Gene/Insert name: None
  Mutation: BsaI/BpiI sites removed by point-mutation, also contains R123S mutation
Terms and licenses: Academic/Nonprofit Terms; Industry Terms: Not Available to Industry
Depositor comments: Level 0 Acceptor for making C-Terminal tag modules used for GoldenGate assemblies using the MoClo overhang syntax. Plant Golden-gate Promoters, Terminators and Level0/Level1 cloning acceptors. Insert Size: 1106, Species: Synthetic. 5' Cloning Site: BpiI (Destroyed), 3' Cloning Site: BpiI (Destroyed).
How to cite: pICSL01003_CP was a gift from Mark Youles (Addgene plasmid # 245688 ; http://n2t.net/addgene:245688 ; RRID:Addgene_245688)
