[The description below was written by a language model from this plasmid's Addgene catalogue record and pLannotate feature annotations shown in this document.]
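Description:
pICSL01003_CP is an empty Level 0 Golden Gate acceptor plasmid for synthetic biology, built on the pICSL01003 backbone and intended for making C-terminal tag modules that follow the MoClo overhang syntax, as part of a plant Golden Gate toolkit of promoters, terminators and Level 0/Level 1 acceptors. It is a small bacterial cloning vector (about 3.35 kb in the sequenced record, consistent with a roughly 2.2 kb backbone plus a 1.1 kb dropout cassette). It replicates in E. coli from a high-copy ColE1/pUC-type origin and is selected with spectinomycin through the aadA gene. The short integrase and gentamicin-acetyltransferase fragments annotated upstream of aadA are probably remnants of the integron context from which the resistance gene was taken, and the same is likely true of the lacI fragments next to the lac promoter; none of these is a functional gene.

The cloning position is occupied by a negative-selection cassette in which the amilCP purple chromoprotein from Acropora millepora is expressed from the lac promoter, with its CAP binding site and lac operator, and is followed by the rrnB T1 and T7Te terminators. The amilCP sequence has been domesticated by point mutations that remove internal BsaI and BpiI sites, and it also carries an R123S substitution. A tag sequence is cloned in with BpiI, whose sites are destroyed in the process. This displaces the chromoprotein cassette, so correct recombinants give white colonies while uncut parental plasmid gives purple ones. The resulting Level 0 module is defined by the TTCG and GCTT fusion overhangs, which mark the C-terminal tag position, so it can be combined with other standard parts in later Golden Gate assemblies. The Type IIS sites themselves are not annotated in the feature table.
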