Features (pLannotate 1.2.2; 13 found; start..end, strand, type, name):
      1..589     +  rep_origin     ori: high-copy-number ColE1/pMB1/pBR322/pUC origin of replication
    772..821     +  CDS            lacI (fragment): lac repressor; lacI; The lac repressor binds to the lac operator to inhibit transcription in E. coli. This inhibition can be relieved by adding lactose or isopropyl-β-D-thiogalactopyranoside (IPTG).
    857..945     +  CDS            lacI (fragment): lac repressor; lacI; The lac repressor binds to the lac operator to inhibit transcription in E. coli. This inhibition can be relieved by adding lactose or isopropyl-β-D-thiogalactopyranoside (IPTG).
    958..979     +  protein_bind   CAP binding site: CAP binding activates transcription in the presence of cAMP. E. coli catabolite activator protein
    994..1024    +  promoter       lac promoter: promoter for the E. coli lac operon
   1032..1048    +  protein_bind   lac operator: The lac repressor binds to the lac operator to inhibit transcription in E. coli. This inhibition can be relieved by adding lactose or isopropyl-β-D-thiogalactopyranoside (IPTG). lac repressor encoded by lacI
   1085..1747    +  CDS            amilCP: amilCP is a fluorescent protein published in 2008, derived from Acropora millepora. It is reported to be a tetramer.
   1796..1867    +  terminator     rrnB T1 terminator: transcription terminator T1 from the E. coli rrnB gene
   1883..1910    +  terminator     T7Te terminator: phage T7 early transcription terminator
   2063..2167    +  promoter       AmpR promoter: bla
   2158..2238    -  CDS            int (fragment): INT2_ECOLX - Protein inferred from homology: Swiss-Prot protein existence level 3. Putative integrase believed to be involved in the insertion of antibiotic resistance genes into plasmids and transposons. From Escherichia coli.
   2326..2382    +  CDS            GmR (fragment): gentamycin acetyltransferase; aacC1; confers resistance to gentamycin
   2389..3177    +  CDS            aadA: S3AD_ECOLX - Experimental evidence at protein level: Swiss-Prot protein existence level 1. Mediates bacterial resistance to the antibiotics streptomycin and spectinomycin. From Escherichia coli.
>Addgene plasmid #245688 | pICSL01003_CP | addgene full sequence | sequence record 495507 | Addgene NGS Result
TTGAGATCCTTTTTTTCTGCGCGTAATCTGCTGCTTGCAAACAAAAAAACCACCGCTACCAGCGGTGGTT
TGTTTGCCGGATCAAGAGCTACCAACTCTTTTTCCGAAGGTAACTGGCTTCAGCAGAGCGCAGATACCAA
ATACTGTTCTTCTAGTGTAGCCGTAGTTAGGCCACCACTTCAAGAACTCTGTAGCACCGCCTACATACCT
CGCTCTGCTAATCCTGTTACCAGTGGCTGCTGCCAGTGGCGATAAGTCGTGTCTTACCGGGTTGGACTCA
AGACGATAGTTACCGGATAAGGCGCAGCGGTCGGGCTGAACGGGGGGTTCGTGCACACAGCCCAGCTTGG
AGCGAACGACCTACACCGAACTGAGATACCTACAGCGTGAGCTATGAGAAAGCGCCACGCTTCCCGAAGG
GAGAAAGGCGGACAGGTATCCGGTAAGCGGCAGGGTCGGAACAGGAGAGCGCACGAGGGAGCTTCCAGGG
GGAAACGCCTGGTATCTTTATAGTCCTGTCGGGTTTCGCCACCTCTGACTTGAGCGTCGATTTTTGTGAT
GCTCGTCAGGGGGGCGGAGCCTATGGAAAAACGCCAGCAACGCGGCCTTTTTACGGTTCCTGGCCTTTTG
CTGGCCTTTTGCTCACATGTTCTTTCCTGCGTTATCCCCTGATTCTGTGGATAACCGTATTACCGCCTTT
GAGTGAGCTGATACCGCTCGCCGCAGCCGAACGACCGAGCGCAGCGAGTCAGTGAGCGAGGAAGCGGAAG
AGCGCCCAATACGCAAACCGCCTCTCCCCGCGCGTTGGCCGATTCATTAATCACTGTGGTCTCATTCGTT
GTCTTCGCAGCTGGCACCAATACGCAAACCGCCTCTCCCCGCGCGTTGGCCGATTCATTAATGCAGCTGG
CACGACAGGTTTCCCGACTGGAAAGCGGGCAGTGAGCGCAACGCAATTAATGTGAGTTAGCTCACTCATT
AGGCACCCCAGGCTTTACACTTTATGCTTCCGGCTCGTATGTTGTGTGGAATTGTGAGCGGATAACAATT
TCACACATACTAGAGAAAGAGGAGAAATACTAGAATGAGCGTGATCGCTAAGCAGATGACCTACAAGGTG
TACATGAGCGGAACTGTGAACGGTCACTACTTCGAGGTTGAGGGTGATGGTAAGGGTAAGCCTTATGAGG
GTGAGCAGACTGTGAAGCTTACTGTGACTAAGGGTGGTCCTCTTCCTTTCGCTTGGGATATTTTGTCTCC
TCAGTGCCAGTACGGTAGCATCCCTTTCACTAAGTACCCTGAGGATATCCCTGATTACGTGAAGCAGTCT
TTCCCAGAGGGTTACACCTGGGAGAGGATCATGAATTTCGAGGATGGTGCTGTGTGCACCGTGAGCAACG
ATTCTTCTATTCAGGGAAACTGCTTCATCTACCACGTGAAGTTCTCCGGTCTGAACTTCCCTCCTAATGG
TCCTGTGATGCAGAAGAAAACTCAGGGTTGGGAGCCTAACACCGAGAGGCTTTTTGCTAGGGATGGTATG
CTGCTGGGTAACAACTTCATGGCTCTGAAGCTTGAGGGTGGTGGACATTACCTTTGCGAGTTCAAGACCA
CTTACAAGGCTAAGAAACCTGTGAAGATGCCTGGTTACCACTATGTGGATAGAAAGCTGGATGTGACCAA
CCACAACAAGGATTACACCAGCGTTGAGCAGTGCGAGATCTCTATTGCTAGAAAGCCTGTGGTGGCTTAG
GCTTCGCTGATAGTGCTAGTGTAGATCGCTACTAGAGCCAGGCATCAAATAAAACGAAAGGCTCAGTCGA
AAGACTGGGCCTTTCGTTTTATCTGTTGTTTGTCGGTGAACGCTCTCTACTAGAGTCACACTGGCTCACC
TTCGGGTGGGCCTTTCTGCGTTTATAACAGACAAGCTGTGACGAAGACAAGCTTTGAGACCACGTGGCTC
TTCAGTGGACGAAAGGGCCTCGTGATACGCCTATTTTTATAGGTTAATGTCATGATAATAATGGTTTCTT
AGACGTCAGGTGGCACTTTTCGGGGAAATGTGCGCGGAACCCCTATTTGTTTATTTTTCTAAATACATTC
AAATATGTATCCGCTCATGAGACAATAACCCTGATAAATGCTTCAATAATATTGAAAAAGGAAGAGTATG
CGCTCACGCAACTGGTCCAGAACCTTGACCGAACGCAGCGGTGGTAACGGCGCAGTGGCGGTTTTCATGG
CTTGTTATGACTGTTTTTTTTTGGGGTACAGTCTATGCCTCGGGCATCCAAGCAGCAAGCGCGTTACGCC
GTGGGTCGATGTTTGATGTTATGGAGCAGCAACGATGTTACGCAGCAGGGCAGTCGCCCTAAAACAAAGT
TAAACATCATGAGGGAAGCGGTGATCGCCGAAGTATCGACTCAACTATCAGAGGTAGTTGGCGTCATCGA
GCGCCATCTCGAACCGACGTTGCTGGCCGTACATTTGTACGGCTCCGCAGTGGATGGCGGCCTGAAGCCA
CACAGCGATATTGATTTGCTGGTTACGGTGACCGTAAGGCTTGATGAAACAACGCGGCGAGCTTTGATCA
ACGACCTTTTGGAAACTTCGGCTTCCCCTGGAGAGAGCGAGATTCTCCGCGCTGTAGAAGTCACCATTGT
TGTGCACGACGACATCATTCCGTGGCGTTATCCAGCTAAGCGCGAACTGCAATTTGGAGAATGGCAGCGC
AATGACATTCTTGCAGGTATCTTCGAGCCAGCCACGATCGACATTGATCTGGCTATCTTGCTGACAAAAG
CAAGAGAACATAGCGTTGCCTTGGTAGGTCCAGCGGCGGAGGAACTCTTTGATCCGGTTCCTGAACAGGA
TCTATTTGAGGCGCTAAATGAAACCTTAACGCTATGGAACTCGCCGCCCGACTGGGCTGGCGATGAGCGA
AATGTAGTGCTTACGTTGTCCCGCATTTGGTACAGCGCAGTAACCGGCAAAATCGCGCCGAAGGATGTCG
CTGCCGACTGGGCAATGGAGCGCCTGCCGGCCCAGTATCAGCCCGTCATACTTGAAGCTAGACAGGCTTA
TCTTGGACAAGAAGAAGATCGCTTGGCCTCGCGCGCAGATCAGTTGGAAGAATTTGTCCATTACGTAAAA
GGCGAGATCACCAAGGTAGTCGGCAAATAACTGTCAGACCAAGTTTACTCATATATACTTTAGATTGATT
TAAAACTTCATTTTTAATTTAAAAGGATCTAGGTGAAGATCCTTTTTGATAATCTCATGACCAAAATCCC
TTAACGTGAGTTTTCGTTCCACTGAGCGTCAGACCCCGTAGAAAAGATCAAAGGATCTTC
